Addgene plasmid #27463: pDuet TDP-43 G294A
Depositing lab: Aaron Gitler. Depositing organization: University of Pennsylvania. Publication: TDP-43 is intrinsically aggregation-prone, and amyotrophic lateral sclerosis-linked mutations accelerate aggregation and increase toxicity. Johnson BS, Snead D, Lee JJ, McCaffery JM, Shorter J, Gitler AD. J Biol Chem. 2009 Jul 24. 284(30):20329-39. 10.1074/jbc.M109.010264 PubMed 19465477.
Backbone
  Vector backbone: GSTDuet (pGV313)
  Vector type: Bacterial Expression ; Coexpression
Growth in bacteria
  Bacterial resistance: Ampicillin, 100 μg/mL
  Growth temperature: 37°C
  Growth strain: DH5alpha
  Copy number: Unknown
Gene/Insert
  Gene/Insert name: TDP-43
  Species: H. sapiens (human)
  Mutation: Glycine 294 mutated to Alanine (G294A)
  Entrez Gene: TARDBP (a.k.a. ALS10, TDP-43)
  Cloning method: Restriction Enzyme
  Sequencing primers: 5′ pGEX5'
Terms and licenses: Academic/Nonprofit Terms; Industry Terms: Not Available to Industry
How to cite: pDuet TDP-43 G294A was a gift from Aaron Gitler (Addgene plasmid # 27463 ; http://n2t.net/addgene:27463 ; RRID:Addgene_27463)
