[The description below was written by a language model from this plasmid's Addgene catalogue record.]
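Description:
pDuet TDP-43 G294A is a bacterial expression plasmid built on the GSTDuet (pGV313) backbone, a vector catalogued for both bacterial expression and coexpression. It is maintained in E. coli under ampicillin selection. The record lists the copy number as unknown and does not state the origin of replication or the promoter that drives the insert. The backbone name and the use of a pGEX-type 5′ sequencing primer suggest that the insert sits downstream of a glutathione S-transferase coding region, which would yield a GST fusion suitable for affinity purification. However, no tag is explicitly recorded and no feature table is available to confirm that arrangement.

The insert is human TDP-43, the product of the TARDBP gene, introduced by restriction enzyme cloning. It carries a single missense substitution that changes glycine 294 to alanine (G294A). TDP-43 is an RNA- and DNA-binding protein whose aggregation is a hallmark of amyotrophic lateral sclerosis (ALS). The associated study reports that the protein is intrinsically aggregation-prone and that ALS-linked mutations accelerate aggregation and increase toxicity. In that context, the plasmid most plausibly serves to produce recombinant mutant TDP-43 in bacteria, so that its aggregation behaviour can be compared biochemically with that of the wild-type protein and other disease-linked variants. The record does not say whether a second open reading frame occupies the coexpression position of the Duet-style backbone.
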