>Addgene plasmid #27463 | pDuet TDP-43 G294A | addgene partial sequence | sequence record 33801 | 27463 with T7-term
AGCTGCGCTGTAGACGAGTCCATGTGCTGGCGTTCAAATTTCGCAGCAGCGGTTTCTTTACCAGACTCGA
GGGTACCGACGTCAGCGATCGCGTGGCCGGCCGATATCCAATTGAGATCTGCCATATGTATATCTCCTTC
TTATACTTAACTAATATACTAAGATGGGGAATTGTTATCCGCTCACAATTCCCCTATAGTGAGTCGTATT
AATTTCGATTATGCGGCCGTGTACAATACGATTACTTTCTGTTCGACTTAAGCATTATGCGGCCGCAAGC
TTCTACATTCCCCAGCCAGAAGACTTAGAATCCATGCTTGAGCCAAAGCCTCCATTAAAACCACTGCCCG
ACCCTGCATTGGATGCTGATCCCCAACCAATTGCTGCACCAGAATTAGAGCCACTATAAGAGTTATTTCC
AGAACCGAAGGCCTGGTTTGGCTCCCTCTGCATGTTGCCTTGGTTTTGGTTATTACCCGATGGGCCTGAC
TGGTTCTGCTGGCTGGCTAACATGCCCATCATACCCCAACTGCTCTGTAGTGCTGCCTGGGCGGCAGCCA
TCATGGCTGGATTAATGCTGAACGCACCAAAGTTCATCCCACCACCCATATTACTACCTTGATTGTTTCC
CAAACCAGCTCCACCCGCTCTGCTATTACCAAATCCACCCTGATTCCCAAAGCCACCTGGATTACCACCA
AATCTTCCACTTCTTTCTAACTGTCTATTGCTATTGTGCTTAGGTTCGGCATTGGATATATGAACGCTGA
TTCCTTTAATGATCAAGTCCTCTCCACAAAGAGACTGCGCAATCTGATCATCTGCAAATGTAACAAAGGC
AAAGGCCCTGAATGGCTTGGGGATGAAGACATCCATCACATCCCCGTACTG
