>Addgene plasmid #27463 | pDuet TDP-43 G294A | addgene partial sequence | sequence record 33802 | 27463 with pGEX-5
CGGACTGGCTGCGAGAATCTTTATTTTCAGGGATCCATGTCTGAATATATTCGGGTAACCGAAGATGAGA
ACGATGAGCCCATTGAAATACCATCGGAAGACGATGGGACGGTGCTGCTCTCCACGGTTACAGCCCAGTT
TCCAGGGGCGTGTGGGCTTCGCTACAGGAATCCAGTGTCTCAGTGTATGAGAGGTGTCCGGCTGGTAGAA
GGAATTCTGCATGCCCCAGATGCTGGCTGGGGAAATCTGGTGTATGTTGTCAACTATCCAAAAGATAACA
AAAGAAAAATGGATGAGACAGATGCTTCATCAGCAGTGAAAGTGAAAAGAGCAGTCCAGAAAACATCCGA
TTTAATAGTGTTGGGTCTCCCATGGAAAACAACCGAACAGGACCTGAAAGAGTATTTTAGTACCTTTGGA
GAAGTTCTTATGGTGCAGGTCAAGAAAGATCTTAAGACTGGTCATTCAAAGGGGTTTGGCTTTGTTCGTT
TTACGGAATATGAAACACAAGTGAAAGTAATGTCACAGCGACATATGATAGATGGACGATGGTGTGACTG
CAAACTTCCTAATTCTAAGCAAAGCCAAGATGAGCCTTTGAGAAGCAGAAAAGTGTTTGTGGGGCGCTGT
ACAGAGGACATGACTGAGGATGAGCTGCGGGAGTTCTTCTCTCAGTACGGGGATGTGATGGATGTCTTCA
TCCCCAAGCCATTCAGGGCCTTTGCCTTTGTTACATTTGCAGATGATCAGATTGCGCAGTCTCTTTGTGG
AGAGGACTTGATCATTAAAGGAATCAGCGTTCATATATCCNATGCCGAACCTAAGCACAATAGCAATAGA
CAGTTAGAAAGAAGTGGAAGATTTGGTGGTAATCCAGGTGGCTTTGGGAATCAGGGTGGATT
